LOCUS       Exported 4962 bp ds-DNA circular SYN 12-MAY-2021
DEFINITION  synthetic circular DNA
ACCESSION   .
VERSION     .
KEYWORDS    TRX1 flag
SOURCE      synthetic DNA construct
  ORGANISM  synthetic DNA construct
REFERENCE   1 (bases 1 to 4962)
  AUTHORS   Liu Y, Min W
  TITLE     Thioredoxin promotes ASK1 ubiquitination and degradation to inhibit
            ASK1-mediated apoptosis in a redox activity-independent manner.
  JOURNAL   Circ Res. 2002 Jun 28. 90(12):1259-66.
  PUBMED    12089063
REFERENCE   2 (bases 1 to 4962)
  AUTHORS   .
  TITLE     Direct Submission
  JOURNAL   Exported May 12, 2021 from SnapGene Server 1.1.58
            http://www.snapgene.com
FEATURES             Location/Qualifiers
     source          1..4962
                     /organism="synthetic DNA construct"
                     /mol_type="other DNA"
     primer_bind     complement(11..28)
                     /label=L4440
                     /note="L4440 vector, forward primer"
     rep_origin      complement(182..770)
                     /direction=LEFT
                     /label=ori
                     /note="high-copy-number ColE1/pMB1/pBR322/pUC origin of
                     replication"
     primer_bind     complement(262..281)
                     /label=pBR322ori-F
                     /note="pBR322 origin, forward primer"
     CDS             complement(941..1801)
                     /codon_start=1
                     /gene="bla"
                     /product="beta-lactamase"
                     /label=AmpR
                     /note="confers resistance to ampicillin, carbenicillin, and
                     related antibiotics"
                     /translation="MSIQHFRVALIPFFAAFCLPVFAHPETLVKVKDAEDQLGARVGYI
                     ELDLNSGKILESFRPEERFPMMSTFKVLLCGAVLSRIDAGQEQLGRRIHYSQNDLVEYS
                     PVTEKHLTDGMTVRELCSAAITMSDNTAANLLLTTIGGPKELTAFLHNMGDHVTRLDRW
                     EPELNEAIPNDERDTTMPVAMATTLRKLLTGELLTLASRQQLIDWMEADKVAGPLLRSA
                     LPAGWFIADKSGAGERGSRGIIAALGPDGKPSRIVVIYTTGSQATMDERNRQIAEIGAS
                     LIKHW"
     primer_bind     1564..1583
                     /label=Amp-R
                     /note="Ampicillin resistance gene, reverse primer"
     promoter        complement(1802..1906)
                     /gene="bla"
                     /label=AmpR promoter
     rep_origin      1933..2388
                     /direction=RIGHT
                     /label=f1 ori
                     /note="f1 bacteriophage origin of replication; arrow
                     indicates direction of (+) strand synthesis"
     primer_bind     complement(2020..2039)
                     /label=F1ori-R
                     /note="F1 origin, reverse primer"
     primer_bind     2230..2251
                     /label=F1ori-F
                     /note="F1 origin, forward primer"
     primer_bind     2514..2536
                     /label=M13/pUC Forward
                     /note="In lacZ gene"
     primer_bind     2528..2545
                     /label=M13 Forward
                     /note="In lacZ gene. Also called M13-F20 or M13 (-21)
                     Forward"
     primer_bind     2529..2545
                     /label=M13 fwd
                     /note="common sequencing primer, one of multiple similar
                     variants"
     enhancer        2706..3085
                     /label=CMV enhancer
                     /note="human cytomegalovirus immediate early enhancer"
     promoter        3086..3289
                     /label=CMV promoter
                     /note="human cytomegalovirus (CMV) immediate early
                     promoter"
     primer_bind     3240..3260
                     /label=CMV-F
                     /note="Human CMV immediate early promoter, forward primer"
     CDS             3323..3346
                     /codon_start=1
                     /product="FLAG(R) epitope tag, followed by an enterokinase
                     cleavage site"
                     /label=FLAG
                     /translation="DYKDDDDK"
     polyA_signal    3712..4334
                     /label=hGH poly(A) signal
                     /note="human growth hormone polyadenylation signal"
     primer_bind     complement(3911..3930)
                     /label=hGH-PA-R
                     /note="Human growth hormone terminator, reverse primer"
     primer_bind     complement(4358..4378)
                     /label=pBABE 3'
                     /note="SV40 enhancer, reverse primer for pBABE vectors"
     rep_origin      4523..4657
                     /label=SV40 ori
                     /note="SV40 origin of replication"
     primer_bind     4584..4603
                     /label=SV40pro-F
                     /note="SV40 promoter/origin, forward primer"
     primer_bind     complement(4709..4728)
                     /label=T7
                     /note="T7 promoter, forward primer"
     promoter        complement(4710..4728)
                     /label=T7 promoter
                     /note="promoter for bacteriophage T7 RNA polymerase"
     primer_bind     complement(4742..4758)
                     /label=M13 rev
                     /note="common sequencing primer, one of multiple similar
                     variants"
     primer_bind     complement(4742..4758)
                     /label=M13 Reverse
                     /note="In lacZ gene. Also called M13-rev"
     primer_bind     complement(4755..4777)
                     /label=M13/pUC Reverse
                     /note="In lacZ gene"
     protein_bind    4766..4782
                     /label=lac operator
                     /bound_moiety="lac repressor encoded by lacI"
                     /note="The lac repressor binds to the lac operator to
                     inhibit transcription in E. coli. This inhibition can be
                     relieved by adding lactose or
                     isopropyl-beta-D-thiogalactopyranoside (IPTG)."
     promoter        complement(4790..4820)
                     /label=lac promoter
                     /note="promoter for the E. coli lac operon"
     protein_bind    4835..4856
                     /label=CAP binding site
                     /bound_moiety="E. coli catabolite activator protein"
                     /note="CAP binding activates transcription in the presence
                     of cAMP."
ORIGIN
        1 cttccgcttc ctcgctcact gactcgctgc gctcggtcgt tcggctgcgg cgagcggtat
       61 cagctcactc aaaggcggta atacggttat ccacagaatc aggggataac gcaggaaaga
      121 acatgtgagc aaaaggccag caaaaggcca ggaaccgtaa aaaggccgcg ttgctggcgt
      181 ttttccatag gctccgcccc cctgacgagc atcacaaaaa tcgacgctca agtcagaggt
      241 ggcgaaaccc gacaggacta taaagatacc aggcgtttcc ccctggaagc tccctcgtgc
      301 gctctcctgt tccgaccctg ccgcttaccg gatacctgtc cgcctttctc ccttcgggaa
      361 gcgtggcgct ttctcatagc tcacgctgta ggtatctcag ttcggtgtag gtcgttcgct
      421 ccaagctggg ctgtgtgcac gaaccccccg ttcagcccga ccgctgcgcc ttatccggta
      481 actatcgtct tgagtccaac ccggtaagac acgacttatc gccactggca gcagccactg
      541 gtaacaggat tagcagagcg aggtatgtag gcggtgctac agagttcttg aagtggtggc
      601 ctaactacgg ctacactaga agaacagtat ttggtatctg cgctctgctg aagccagtta
      661 ccttcggaaa aagagttggt agctcttgat ccggcaaaca aaccaccgct ggtagcggtg
      721 gtttttttgt ttgcaagcag cagattacgc gcagaaaaaa aggatctcaa gaagatcctt
      781 tgatcttttc tacggggtct gacgctcagt ggaacgaaaa ctcacgttaa gggattttgg
      841 tcatgagatt atcaaaaagg atcttcacct agatcctttt aaattaaaaa tgaagtttta
      901 aatcaatcta aagtatatat gagtaaactt ggtctgacag ttaccaatgc ttaatcagtg
      961 aggcacctat ctcagcgatc tgtctatttc gttcatccat agttgcctga ctccccgtcg
     1021 tgtagataac tacgatacgg gagggcttac catctggccc cagtgctgca atgataccgc
     1081 gagacccacg ctcaccggct ccagatttat cagcaataaa ccagccagcc ggaagggccg
     1141 agcgcagaag tggtcctgca actttatccg cctccatcca gtctattaat tgttgccggg
     1201 aagctagagt aagtagttcg ccagttaata gtttgcgcaa cgttgttgcc attgctacag
     1261 gcatcgtggt gtcacgctcg tcgtttggta tggcttcatt cagctccggt tcccaacgat
     1321 caaggcgagt tacatgatcc cccatgttgt gcaaaaaagc ggttagctcc ttcggtcctc
     1381 cgatcgttgt cagaagtaag ttggccgcag tgttatcact catggttatg gcagcactgc
     1441 ataattctct tactgtcatg ccatccgtaa gatgcttttc tgtgactggt gagtactcaa
     1501 ccaagtcatt ctgagaatag tgtatgcggc gaccgagttg ctcttgcccg gcgtcaatac
     1561 gggataatac cgcgccacat agcagaactt taaaagtgct catcattgga aaacgttctt
     1621 cggggcgaaa actctcaagg atcttaccgc tgttgagatc cagttcgatg taacccactc
     1681 gtgcacccaa ctgatcttca gcatctttta ctttcaccag cgtttctggg tgagcaaaaa
     1741 caggaaggca aaatgccgca aaaaagggaa taagggcgac acggaaatgt tgaatactca
     1801 tactcttcct ttttcaatat tattgaagca tttatcaggg ttattgtctc atgagcggat
     1861 acatatttga atgtatttag aaaaataaac aaataggggt tccgcgcaca tttccccgaa
     1921 aagtgccacc tgnnnnnnnn nnnnnnnnnn nnnnnnnnnn nnnnnnnnnn nnnnnnnnnn
     1981 nnnnnnnnnn nnnnnnnnnn nnnnnnnnnn nnnnnnnnnn nnnnnnnnnn nnnnnnnnnn
     2041 nnnnnnnnnn nnnnnncnnn nnnnnnnnnn nnnnnnnnnn nnnnnnnnnn nnnnnnnnnn
     2101 nnnnnnnnnn nnnnnnnnnn nnnnnnnnnn nnnnnnnnnn nnnnnnnnan nnnnnnnnnn
     2161 nnnnnnnnnn nnnnnnnnnn nnnnnnnnnn nnnnnnnncc tttgacgttg gagtccacgt
     2221 tctttaatag tggactcttg ttccaaactg gaacaacact caaccctatc tcggtctatt
     2281 cttttgattt ataagggatt ttgccgattt cggcctattg gttaaaaaat gagctgattt
     2341 aacaaaaatt taacgcgaat tttaacaaaa tattaacgct tacaatttcc attcgccatt
     2401 caggctgcgc aactgttggg aagggcgatc ggtgcgggcc tcttcgctat tacgccagct
     2461 ggcgaaaggg ggatgtgctg caaggcgatt aagttgggta acgccagggt tttcccagtc
     2521 acgacgttgt aaaacgacgg ccagtgccaa gctgatctat acattgaatc aatattggca
     2581 attagccata ttagtcattg gttatatagc ataaatcaat attggctatt ggccattgca
     2641 tacgttgtat ctatatcata atatgtacat ttatattggc tcatgtccaa tatgaccgcc
     2701 atgttgacat tgattattga ctagttatta atagtaatca attacggggt cattagttca
     2761 tagcccatat atggagttcc gcgttacata acttacggta aatggcccgc ctggctgacc
     2821 gcccaacgac ccccgcccat tgacgtcaat aatgacgtat gttcccatag taacgccaat
     2881 agggactttc cattgacgtc aatgggtgga gtatttacgg taaactgccc acttggcagt
     2941 acatcaagtg tatcatatgc caagtccgcc ccctattgac gtcaatgacg gtaaatggcc
     3001 cgcctggcat tatgcccagt acatgacctt acgggacttt cctacttggc agtacatcta
     3061 cgtattagtc atcgctatta ccatggtgat gcggttttgg cagtacacca atgggcgtgg
     3121 atagcggttt gactcacggg gatttccaag tctccacccc attgacgtca atgggagttt
     3181 gttttggcac caaaatcaac gggactttcc aaaatgtcgt aataaccccg ccccgttgac
     3241 gcaaatgggc ggtaggcgtg tacggtggga ggtctatata agcagagctc gtttagtgaa
     3301 ccgtcagaat tgatctacca tggactacaa agacgatgac gacaagcttg cggccgcgaa
     3361 ttctgcagtc gacggtacca tggtgaagca gatcgagagc aagactgctt ttcaggaagc
     3421 cttggacgct gcaggtgata aacttgtagt agttgacttc tcagccacgt ggtgtgggcc
     3481 ttgcaaaatg atcaagcctt tctttcattc cctctctgaa aagtattcca acgtgatatt
     3541 ccttgaagta gatgtggatg actgtcagga tgttgcttca gagtgtgaag tcaaatgcat
     3601 gccaacattc cagtttttta agaagggaca aaaggtgggt gaattttctg gagccaataa
     3661 ggaaaagctt gaagccacca ttaatgaatt agtctaagtc tagaggatcc cgggtggcat
     3721 ccctgtgacc cctccccagt gcctctcctg gccctggaag ttgccactcc agtgcccacc
     3781 agccttgtcc taataaaatt aagttgcatc attttgtctg actaggtgtc cttctataat
     3841 attatggggt ggaggggggt ggtatggagc aaggggcaag ttgggaagac aacctgtagg
     3901 gcctgcgggg tctattggga accaagctgg agtgcagtgg cacaatcttg gctcactgca
     3961 atctccgcct cctgggttca agcgattctc ctgcctcagc ctcccgagtt gttgggattc
     4021 caggcatgca tgaccaggct cagctaattt ttgttttttt ggtagagacg gggtttcacc
     4081 atattggcca ggctggtctc caactcctaa tctcaggtga tctacccacc ttggcctccc
     4141 aaattgctgg gattacaggc gtgaaccact gctcccttcc ctgtccttct gattttaaaa
     4201 taactatacc agcaggagga cgtccagaca cagcataggc tacctggcca tgcccaaccg
     4261 gtgggacatt tgagttgctt gcttggcact gtcctctcat gcgttgggtc cactcagtag
     4321 atgcctgttg aattgggtac gcggccagct tggctgtgga atgtgtgtca gttagggtgt
     4381 ggaaagtccc caggctcccc agcaggcaga agtatgcaaa gcatgcatct caattagtca
     4441 gcaaccaggt gtggaaagtc cccaggctcc ccagcaggca gaagtatgca aagcatgcat
     4501 ctcaattagt cagcaaccat agtcccgccc ctaactccgc ccagttccgc ccattctccg
     4561 ccccatggct gactaatttt ttttatttat gcagaggccg aggccgcctc ggcctctgag
     4621 ctattccaga agtagtgagg aggctttttt ggaggcctag gcttttgcaa aaagctcctc
     4681 gaggaactga aaaaccagaa agttaattcc ctatagtgag tcgtattaaa ttcgtaatca
     4741 tgtcatagct gtttcctgtg tgaaattgtt atccgctcac aattccacac aacatacgag
     4801 ccggaagcat aaagtgtaaa gcctggggtg cctaatgagt gagctaactc acattaattg
     4861 cgttgcgctc actgcccgct ttccagtcgg gaaacctgtc gtgccagctg cattaatgaa
     4921 tcggccaacg cgcggggaga ggcggtttgc gtattgggcg ct
//
