[The description below was written by a language model from this plasmid's Addgene catalogue record and the feature table of its GenBank file.]
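Description:
TRX1 flag is a mammalian expression plasmid encoding human thioredoxin 1 (TXN, also called TRX1) with an N-terminal FLAG epitope supplied by the backbone. The catalogue describes the backbone as a modified pcDNA3-FLAG, with the roughly 317 bp TRX1 insert cloned between HindIII and XhoI sites that both remain intact. In the 4,962 bp sequence record, the CMV immediate-early enhancer and promoter drive transcription. They are followed by the FLAG coding sequence, which includes an enterokinase cleavage site, and then by an unannotated stretch before the human growth hormone polyadenylation signal. That stretch is about the right size for the thioredoxin coding region, although the insert itself is not annotated as a feature.

In E. coli the plasmid replicates from a high-copy ColE1/pUC-type origin and is selected with ampicillin through the beta-lactamase gene. An f1 origin permits single-stranded DNA production, and remnants of a lacZ-type cloning region (lac promoter and operator, M13 primer sites, a T7 promoter) flank the expression cassette. An SV40 origin is also present and could support episomal replication in cells expressing large T antigen.

The catalogue lists neomycin/G418 as the mammalian selectable marker, but the feature table contains no neomycin resistance gene. It also shows an hGH rather than a BGH terminator, which differs from standard pcDNA3. G418 selection should therefore not be assumed from the sequence record.

The associated publication concerns thioredoxin promoting ubiquitination and degradation of ASK1 to inhibit ASK1-mediated apoptosis. This suggests the plasmid is used for transient overexpression of FLAG-tagged thioredoxin, with detection or immunoprecipitation through the tag.
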