Addgene plasmid #21283: TRX1 flag
Depositing lab: Wang Min. Publication: Thioredoxin promotes ASK1 ubiquitination and degradation to inhibit ASK1-mediated apoptosis in a redox activity-independent manner. Liu Y, Min W. Circ Res. 2002 Jun 28. 90(12):1259-66. 10.1161/01.RES.0000022160.64355.62 PubMed 12089063.
Backbone
  Vector backbone: pcDNA3-FLAG (modified)
  Vector type: Mammalian Expression
  Selectable markers: Neomycin (select with G418)
Growth in bacteria
  Bacterial resistance: Ampicillin, 100 μg/mL
  Growth temperature: 37°C
  Growth strain: DH5alpha
  Copy number: High Copy
Gene/Insert
  Gene/Insert name: TRX1
  Species: H. sapiens (human)
  Insert size (bp): 317
  Entrez Gene: TXN (a.k.a. TRDX, TRX, TRX1, TXN1, Trx80)
  Tag / fusion protein: Flag (N terminal on backbone)
  Cloning method: Restriction Enzyme; 5′ cloning site HindIII (not destroyed); 3′ cloning site XhoI (not destroyed)
  Sequencing primers: 5′ CMV-F
Terms and licenses: Academic/Nonprofit Terms; Industry Terms: Not Available to Industry
How to cite: TRX1 flag was a gift from Wang Min (Addgene plasmid # 21283 ; http://n2t.net/addgene:21283 ; RRID:Addgene_21283)
