>Addgene plasmid #21283 | TRX1 flag | addgene partial sequence | sequence record 27154 | 21283 with T7
CTCGAGGAGCTTTTTGCAAAAGCCTAGGCCTCCAAAAAAGCCTCCTCACTACTTCTGGAATAGCTCAGAG
GCCGAGGCGGCCTCGGCCTCTGCATAAATAAAAAAAATTAGTCAGCCATGGGGCGGAGAATGGGCGGAAC
TGGGCGGAGTTAGGGGCGGGACTATGGTTGCTGACTAATTGAGATGCATGCTTTGCATACTTCTGCCTGC
TGGGGAGCCTGGGGACTTTCCACACCTGGTTGCTGACTAATTGAGATGCATGCTTTGCATACTTCTGCCT
GCTGGGGAGCCTGGGGACTTTCCACACCCTAACTGACACACATTCCACAGCCAAGCTGGCCGCGTACCCA
ATTCAACAGGCATCTACTGAGTGGACCCAACGCATGAGAGGACAGTGCCAAGCAAGCAACTCAAATGTCC
CACCGGTTGGGCATGGCCAGGTAGCCTATGCTGTGTCTGGACGTCCTCCTGCTGGTATAGTTATTTTAAA
ATCAGAAGGACAGGGAAGGGAGCAGTGGTTCACGCCTGTAATCCCAGCAATTTGGGAGGCCAAGGTGGGT
AGATCACCTGAGATTAGGAGTTGGAGACCAGCCTGGCCAATATGGTGAAACCCCGTCTCTACCAAAAAAA
CAAAAATTAGCTGAGCCTGGTCATGCATGCCTGGAATCCCAACAACTCGGGAGGCTGAGGCAGGAGAATC
GCTTGAACCCAGGA
