>Addgene plasmid #21283 | TRX1 flag | addgene partial sequence | sequence record 27155 | 21283 with CMV-F
AGTGAACCGTCAGAATTGATCTACCATGGACTACAAAGACGATGACGACAAGCTTGCGGCCGCGAATTCT
GCAGTCGACGGTACCATGGTGAAGCAGATCGAGAGCAAGACTGCTTTTCAGGAAGCCTTGGACGCTGCAG
GTGATAAACTTGTAGTAGTTGACTTCTCAGCCACGTGGTGTGGGCCTTGCAAAATGATCAAGCCTTTCTT
TCATTCCCTCTCTGAAAAGTATTCCAACGTGATATTCCTTGAAGTAGATGTGGATGACTGTCAGGATGTT
GCTTCAGAGTGTGAAGTCAAATGCATGCCAACATTCCAGTTTTTTAAGAAGGGACAAAAGGTGGGTGAAT
TTTCTGGAGCCAATAAGGAAAAGCTTGAAGCCACCATTAATGAATTAGTCTAAGTCTAGAGGATCCCGGG
TGGCATCCCTGTGACCCCTCCCCAGTGCCTCTCCTGGCCCTGGAAGTTGCCACTCCAGTGCCCACCAGCC
TTGTCCTAATAAAATTAAGTTGCATCATTTTGTCTGACTAGGTGTCCTTCTATAATATTATGGGGTGGAG
GGGGGTGGTATGGAGCAAGGGGCAAGTTGGGAAGACAACCTGTAGGGCCTGCGGGGTCTATTGGGAACCA
AGCTGGAGTGCAGTGGCACAATCTTGGCTCACTGCAATCTCCGCCTCCTGGGTTCAAGCGATTCTCCTGC
CTCAGCCTCCCGAGTTGTTGGGATTCCAGGCATGCATGACCAGGCTCA
